Addgene plasmid #41574: NTS-PC1
Depositing lab: Thomas Weimbs. Depositing organization: University of California, Santa Barbara. Publication: Polycystin-1 regulates STAT activity by a dual mechanism. Talbot JJ, Shillingford JM, Vasanth S, Doerr N, Mukherjee S, Kinter MT, Watnick T, Weimbs T. Proc Natl Acad Sci U S A. 2011 May 10;108(19):7985-90. Epub 2011 Apr 25. 10.1073/pnas.1103816108 PubMed 21518865.
Backbone
  Vector backbone: pcDNA3
  Backbone manufacturer: Invitrogen
  Backbone size w/o insert (bp): 5400
  Vector type: Mammalian Expression
  Selectable markers: Neomycin (select with G418)
Growth in bacteria
  Bacterial resistance: Ampicillin, 100 μg/mL
  Growth temperature: 37°C
  Growth strain: DH5alpha
  Copy number: Unknown
Gene/Insert
  Gene/Insert name: PKD1 (alt name: Polycystin-1)
  Species: H. sapiens (human)
  Entrez Gene: PKD1 (a.k.a. PBP, PC1, Pc-1, TRPP1)
  Tag / fusion protein: Myc/Myc/His (C terminal on backbone)
Terms and licenses: Academic/Nonprofit Terms; Industry Terms: Not Available to Industry
Depositor comments: 5' cloning site: EcoR1 3' cloning site: XhoI
How to cite: NTS-PC1 was a gift from Thomas Weimbs (Addgene plasmid # 41574 ; http://n2t.net/addgene:41574 ; RRID:Addgene_41574)
