[The description below was written by a language model from this plasmid's Addgene catalogue record.]
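Description:
NTS-PC1 is a mammalian expression plasmid built on the pcDNA3 backbone (about 5.4 kb without insert) that carries human PKD1, the gene encoding polycystin-1 (PC1), the large membrane protein mutated in most cases of autosomal dominant polycystic kidney disease. The insert was cloned between EcoRI at the 5' end and XhoI at the 3' end, and is fused at its C terminus to a Myc/Myc/His tag, which allows detection with anti-Myc or anti-His antibodies and affinity capture through the polyhistidine stretch. The record does not give the insert size or say which portion of PKD1 is present, and it does not define the "NTS" designation, so it is unclear whether this is full-length polycystin-1 or a truncated or modified form.

No feature table accompanies the entry, so the regulatory elements can only be inferred from the backbone. Standard pcDNA3 drives the insert from the strong CMV immediate-early promoter with a downstream polyadenylation signal, and carries a separate neomycin resistance cassette, consistent with the recorded G418 selection for stable mammalian cell lines. In bacteria the plasmid is maintained under ampicillin selection; its copy number is recorded as unknown.

The construct is associated with a study showing that polycystin-1 regulates STAT transcription factor activity through a dual mechanism. This suggests its use for transient or stable expression of tagged polycystin-1 in cultured mammalian cells, to examine its signalling, processing or localisation.
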