>Addgene plasmid #41574 | NTS-PC1 | addgene partial sequence | sequence record 61321 | BGH-rev 5'-TAGAAGGCACAGTCGAGG-3'
CTATAGAATAGGGCCCTCTAGATGCATGCTCGAGCGGAGCCCCTGGAGGAGCGAGAGGGCAGCGGCTCCA
TCCCTTCAAAGCGGACTTTGTGGCGGAACTCCTTGACCTTGCTGAGGCCCATCCAGAGGCGCAGCCTGCG
CAGGAACAACTCCACCATCTCGTAGTCCTGGGGCTCCCAGGCCGGCCGGTACAGCTCTCCACGCAAGGCG
TGGTAGCGCCAGCGGGCCATATCGAATTCCAGCACACTGGCGGCCGTTACTAGTGGATCCGAGCTCGGTA
CCAAGCTTGGGTCTCCCTATAGTGAGTCGTATTAATTTCGATAAGCCAGTAAGCAGTGGGTTCTCTAGTT
AGCCAGAGAGCTCTGCTTATATAGACCTCCCACCGTACACGCCTACCGCCCATTTGCGTCAATGGGGCGG
AGTTGTTACGACATTTTGGAAAGTCCCGTTGATTTTGGTGCCAAAACAAACTCCCATTGACGTCAATGGG
GTGGAGACTTGGAAATCCCCGTGAGTCAAACCGCTATCCACGCCCATTGATGTACTGCCAAAACCGCATC
ACCATGGTAATAGCGATGACTAATACGTAGATGTACTGCCAAGTAGGAAAGTCCCATAAGGTCATGTACT
GGGCATAATGCCAGGCGGGCCATTTACCGTCATTGACGTCAATAGGGGGCGTACTTGGCATATGATACAC
TTGATGTACTGCCAAGTGGGCAGTTTACCGTAAATACTCCACCCATTGACGTCAATGGAAAGTCCCTATT
GGCGTTACTATGGGAACATACGTCATTATTGACGTCAATGGGCGGGGGTCGTTGGGCGGTCAGCCAGGCG
GGCCATTTACCGTAAGTTATGTAACGCGGAACTCCATATATGGGCTATGAACTAATGACCCCGTAATTGA
TTACTATTAATAACTAGTCAATAATCAATG
